>Addgene plasmid #212898 | pYSD001 | addgene full sequence | sequence record 421792 | Addgene NGS Result
ATAACTCAAAAAATACGCCCGGTAGTGATCTTATTTCATTATGGTGAAAGTTGGAACCTCTTACGTGCCC
GATCAATCATGACCAAAATCCCTTAACGTGAGTTTTCGTTCCACTGAGCGTCAGACCCCGTAGAAAAGAT
CAAAGGATCTTCTTGAGATCCTTTTTTTCTGCGCGTAATCTGCTGCTTGCAAACAAAAAAACCACCGCTA
CCAGCGGTGGTTTGTTTGCCGGATCAAGAGCTACCAACTCTTTTTCCGAAGGTAACTGGCTTCAGCAGAG
CGCAGATACCAAATACTGTTCTTCTAGTGTAGCCGTAGTTAGGCCACCACTTCAAGAACTCTGTAGCACC
GCCTACATACCTCGCTCTGCTAATCCTGTTACCAGTGGCTGCTGCCAGTGGCGATAAGTCGTGTCTTACC
GGGTTGGACTCAAGACGATAGTTACCGGATAAGGCGCAGCGGTCGGGCTGAACGGGGGGTTCGTGCACAC
AGCCCAGCTTGGAGCGAACGACCTACACCGAACTGAGATACCTACAGCGTGAGCTATGAGAAAGCGCCAC
GCTTCCCGAAGGGAGAAAGGCGGACAGGTATCCGGTAAGCGGCAGGGTCGGAACAGGAGAGCGCACGAGG
GAGCTTCCAGGGGGAAACGCCTGGTATCTTTATAGTCCTGTCGGGTTTCGCCACCTCTGACTTGAGCGTC
GATTTTTGTGATGCTCGTCAGGGGGGCGGAGCCTATGGAAAAACGCCAGCAACGCGGCCTTTTTACGGTT
CCTGGCCTTTTGCTGGCCTTTTGCTCACATGTTCTTTCCTGCGTTATCCCCTGATTCTGTGGATAACCGT
AGTCGGTCTCATATGATGCAGTTACTTCGCTGTTTTTCAATATTTTCTGTTATTGCTTCAGTTCTTGCTT
GAGACCAGACCAATAAAAAACGCCCGGCGGCAACCGAGCGTTCTGAACAAATCCAGATGGAGTTCTGAGG
TCATTACTGGATCTATCAACAGGAGTCCAAGCGAGCTCGATATCAAATTACGCCCCGCCCTGCCACTCAT
CGCAGTACTGTTGTAATTCATTAAGCATTCTGCCGACATGGAAGCCATCACAAACGGCATGATGAACCTG
AATCGCCAGCGGCATCAGCACCTTGTCGCCTTGCGTATAATATTTGCCCATGGTGAAAACGGGGGCGAAG
AAGTTGTCCATATTGGCCACGTTTAAATCAAAACTGGTGAAACTCACCCAGGGATTGGCTGAAACGAAAA
ACATATTCTCAATAAACCCTTTAGGGAAATAGGCCAGGTTTTCACCGTAACACGCCACATCTTGCGAATA
TATGTGTAGAAACTGCCGGAAATCGTCGTGGTATTCACTCCAGAGCGATGAAAACGTTTCAGTTTGCTCA
TGGAAAACGGTGTAACAAGGGTGAACACTATCCCATATCACCAGCTCACCGTCTTTCATTGCCATACGAA
ATTCCGGATGAGCATTCATCAGGCGGGCAAGAATGTGAATAAAGGCCGGATAAAACTTGTGCTTATTTTT
CTTTACGGTCTTTAAAAAGGCCGTAATATCCAGCTGAACGGTCTGGTTATAGGTACATTGAGCAACTGAC
TGAAATGCCTCAAAATGTTCTTTACGATGCCATTGGGATATATCAACGGTGGTATATCCAGTGATTTTTT
TCTCCATTTTAGCTTCCTTAGCTCCTGAAAATCTCG
Features (pLannotate 1.2.2; 5 found; start..end, strand, type, name):
    153..741     +  rep_origin     ori: high-copy-number ColE1/pMB1/pBR322/pUC origin of replication
    856..909     +  CDS            AGA2 (fragment): AGA2_YEAST - Experimental evidence at protein level: Swiss-Prot protein existence level 1. Receptor binding subunit of the a-agglutinin heterodimer. S.cerevisiae a and alpha cells express the complementary cell surface glycoproteins a-agglutinin and alpha-agglutinin, respectively, which interact with one another to promote cellular aggregation during mating. From Saccharomyces cerevisiae (strain ATCC 204508 / S288c) (Baker's yeast).
    923..957     -  terminator     lambda t0 terminator: minimal transcription terminator from phage lambda (Scholtissek and Grosse, 1987)
   1031..1687    -  CDS            cat: CAT_ECOLX - Experimental evidence at protein level: Swiss-Prot protein existence level 1. This enzyme is an effector of chloramphenicol resistance in bacteria. From Escherichia coli. This protein is used as a marker in many commonly used cloning vectors, such as pACYC184.
   1688..69      -  promoter       cat promoter (across the origin): promoter of the E. coli cat gene encoding chloramphenicol acetyltransferase
