[The description below was written by a language model from this plasmid's Addgene catalogue record and pLannotate feature annotations shown in this document.]
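Description:
pYSD001 is a small (about 1.7 kb) part-storage plasmid from the yeast secretion/display (YSD) extension of the MoClo yeast toolkit (YTK). It is built on the pYTK001 part-entry backbone and, although catalogued as a bacterial expression vector, it functions as an E. coli-propagated carrier for a single modular DNA part rather than as an expression construct in its own right. It replicates from a high-copy ColE1/pUC-type origin and is selected with chloramphenicol through the cat gene, which is driven by its native cat promoter. A minimal lambda t0 terminator lies between the resistance cassette and the insert. The record lists no yeast origin, yeast marker, or yeast promoter.

The payload is a short fragment of the S. cerevisiae AGA2 coding sequence, annotated as a 54-nt stretch that corresponds to the pre- signal peptide of Aga2p, the receptor-binding subunit of the a-agglutinin heterodimer. This signal directs a nascent protein into the secretory pathway. It is formatted as a Type 3a' part, a position defined within the YSD scheme for leader sequences placed at the start of the coding region. The fragment was inserted into the entry vector using BsmBI sites, which were destroyed during cloning, as is usual for Golden Gate part domestication.

In use, the part is released and combined with promoter, coding sequence, tag, terminator and other toolkit parts in hierarchical Golden Gate assemblies. This allows comparison of different signal peptides when optimising heterologous protein secretion or surface display in S. cerevisiae. The flanking assembly sites and overhangs are not annotated in the feature table.
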