Addgene plasmid #212898: pYSD001
Purpose: Encodes S.cerevisiae AGA2 pre- signal peptide as a Type 3a' part to be used in the yeast secretion/display (YSD) extension of the MoClo yeast toolkit (YTK)
Depositing lab: Paul Young. Depositing organization: University College Cork. Publication: A Yeast Modular Cloning (MoClo) Toolkit Expansion for Optimization of Heterologous Protein Secretion and Surface Display in Saccharomyces cerevisiae. O'Riordan NM, Juric V, O'Neill SK, Roche AP, Young PW. ACS Synth Biol. 2024 Mar 14. doi: 10.1021/acssynbio.3c00743. PubMed 38483353.
Backbone
  Vector backbone: pYTK001
  Vector type: Bacterial Expression
Growth in bacteria
  Bacterial resistance: Chloramphenicol, 25 μg/mL
  Growth temperature: 37°C
  Growth strain: DH5alpha
  Copy number: High Copy
Gene/Insert
  Gene/Insert name: AGA2
  Species: S. cerevisiae (budding yeast)
  Entrez Gene: AGA2 (a.k.a. YGL032C)
  Cloning method: Restriction Enzyme; 5′ cloning site BsmBI (destroyed during cloning); 3′ cloning site BsmBI (destroyed during cloning)
Terms and licenses: Academic/Nonprofit Terms; Industry Terms: Not Available to Industry
How to cite: pYSD001 was a gift from Paul Young (Addgene plasmid # 212898 ; http://n2t.net/addgene:212898 ; RRID:Addgene_212898)
